Addgene plasmid #201547: pCMV6-AN-DDK_WT RAD23B_delta aa 276-339 (delta XPC-binding domain)
Purpose: Expresses a mutant form of human RAD23B that lacks the XPC-binding domain. Variant of plasmid pCMV6-AN-DDK_WT RAD23B
Depositing lab: Roger Woodgate. Depositing organization: National Institute of Child Health and Human Development (NICHD). Publication: A novel interaction between RAD23A/B and Y-family DNA polymerases. Ashton NW, Jaiswal N, Cestari Moreno N, Semenova IV, D'Orlando DA, Teatin Latancia M, McIntyre J, Woodgate R, Bezsonova I. J Mol Biol. 2023 Nov 5:168353. doi: 10.1016/j.jmb.2023.168353. PubMed 37935254.
Backbone
  Vector backbone: pCMV6-AN-DDK
  Backbone manufacturer: Origene
  Total vector size (bp): 6968
  Vector type: Mammalian Expression
  Selectable markers: Neomycin (select with G418)
Growth in bacteria
  Bacterial resistance: Ampicillin, 100 μg/mL
  Growth temperature: 37°C
  Growth strain: DH5alpha
  Copy number: High Copy
Gene/Insert
  Gene/Insert name: UV excision repair protein RAD23 homolog B
  Species: H. sapiens (human)
  Mutation: Lacks residues 276-339
  Entrez Gene: RAD23B (a.k.a. HHR23B, HR23B, P58)
  Tag / fusion protein: FLAG (N terminal on backbone)
Terms and licenses: Academic/Nonprofit Terms; Industry Terms: Not Available to Industry
How to cite: pCMV6-AN-DDK_WT RAD23B_delta aa 276-339 (delta XPC-binding domain) was a gift from Roger Woodgate (Addgene plasmid # 201547 ; http://n2t.net/addgene:201547 ; RRID:Addgene_201547)
