[The description below was written by a language model from this plasmid's Addgene catalogue record and pLannotate feature annotations shown in this document.]
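Description:
pCMV6-AN-DDK_WT RAD23B_delta aa 276-339 is a mammalian expression plasmid of roughly 7 kb built on the commercial pCMV6-AN-DDK backbone, which supplies an N-terminal DDK (FLAG) epitope tag. It is maintained in E. coli as a high-copy plasmid through a ColE1/pUC-type origin and an ampicillin resistance gene (β-lactamase under its own promoter). An f1 phage origin and remnants of lac-derived cloning sequences (lacZα, lacI and lac promoter/operator fragments) are also annotated as backbone carry-over. For selection in mammalian cells, an SV40 enhancer/early promoter drives the neo (aminoglycoside phosphotransferase) gene, followed by an SV40 polyadenylation signal, allowing G418 selection of stable transfectants. A short bleomycin-resistance fragment downstream of neo appears to be a non-functional remnant.

The expression cassette uses the human cytomegalovirus immediate-early enhancer and promoter, with a T7 promoter just downstream that can serve for in vitro transcription or as a sequencing site. This is followed by a short FLAG-type tag sequence, matched by the annotation software as a fragment of 3xFLAG, and then by the human RAD23B coding sequence, terminated by the human growth hormone poly(A) signal. The insert is a deletion mutant lacking residues 276–339, which removes the XPC-binding domain. This fits the feature table's labelling of the RAD23B coding region as a fragment. RAD23B normally partners with XPC in damage recognition during nucleotide excision repair. The plasmid is one variant of a wild-type RAD23B parent construct and expresses a FLAG-tagged protein lacking this domain. Such a construct is suited to mapping which RAD23B regions mediate particular protein interactions, and the associated publication concerns RAD23A/B binding to Y-family DNA polymerases.
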