Features (pLannotate 1.2.2; 20 found; start..end, strand, type, name):
      1..25      +  rep_origin     M13 ori (fragment): M13 bacteriophage origin of replication; arrow indicates direction of (+) strand synthesis
     29..183     -  CDS            lacZα (fragment): LacZα fragment of β-galactosidase; lacZ fragment
    343..722     +  enhancer       CMV enhancer: human cytomegalovirus immediate early enhancer
    724..923     +  promoter       CMV promoter: human cytomegalovirus (CMV) immediate early promoter
    952..970     +  promoter       T7 promoter: promoter for bacteriophage T7 RNA polymerase
   1023..1047    +  CDS            3xFLAG (fragment): three tandem FLAG® epitope tags
   1065..2099    +  CDS            RAD23B (fragment): RD23B_HUMAN - Experimental evidence at protein level: Swiss-Prot protein existence level 1. The XPC complex is proposed to represent the first factor bound at the sites of DNA damage and together with other core recognition factors, XPA, RPA and the TFIIH complex, is part of the pre-incision (or initial recognition) complex. The XPC complex recognizes a wide spectrum of damaged DNA characterized by distortions of the DNA helix such as single-stranded loops, mismatched bubbles or single-stranded overhangs. The orientation of XPC complex binding appears to be crucial for inducing a productive NE
   2203..2825    +  polyA_signal   hGH poly(A) signal: human growth hormone polyadenylation signal
   2854..3183    +  promoter       SV40 promoter: SV40 enhancer and early promoter
   3250..4041    +  CDS            neo: KKA2_KLEPN - Also known as kan, nptII. Experimental evidence at protein level: Swiss-Prot protein existence level 1. Resistance to kanamycin, neomycin, paromomycin, ribostamycin, butirosin and gentamicin B. From Klebsiella pneumoniae.
   4065..4223    +  CDS            ble (fragment): BLE_KLEPN - Experimental evidence at protein level: Swiss-Prot protein existence level 1. Binding protein with a strong affinity to the bleomycin family of antibiotics. Binds to CL990; an antimitotic-antibiotic compound. From Klebsiella pneumoniae.
   4218..4339    +  polyA_signal   SV40 poly(A) signal: SV40 polyadenylation signal
   4412..4428    -  protein_bind   lac operator: The lac repressor binds to the lac operator to inhibit transcription in E. coli. This inhibition can be relieved by adding lactose or isopropyl-β-D-thiogalactopyranoside (IPTG). lac repressor encoded by lacI
   4436..4466    -  promoter       lac promoter: promoter for the E. coli lac operon
   4481..4502    -  protein_bind   CAP binding site: CAP binding activates transcription in the presence of cAMP. E. coli catabolite activator protein
   4515..4607    -  CDS            lacI (fragment): lac repressor; lacI; The lac repressor binds to the lac operator to inhibit transcription in E. coli. This inhibition can be relieved by adding lactose or isopropyl-β-D-thiogalactopyranoside (IPTG).
   4790..5378    -  rep_origin     ori: high-copy-number ColE1/pMB1/pBR322/pUC origin of replication
   5549..6409    -  CDS            AmpR: β-lactamase; bla; confers resistance to ampicillin, carbenicillin, and related antibiotics
   6410..6514    -  promoter       AmpR promoter: bla
   6541..6969    +  rep_origin     f1 ori (sequence partly withheld): f1 bacteriophage origin of replication; arrow indicates direction of (+) strand synthesis
>Addgene plasmid #201547 | pCMV6-AN-DDK_WT RAD23B_delta aa 276-339 (delta XPC-binding domain) | addgene full sequence | sequence record 395051 | Addgene NGS Result
AACAAAATATTAACGCTTACAATTTCCATTCGCCATTCAGGCTGCGCAACTGTTGGGAAGGGCGATCGGT
GCGGGCCTCTTCGCTATTACGCCAGCTGGCGAAAGGGGGATGTGCTGCAAGGCGATTAAGTTGGGTAACG
CCAGGGTTTTCCCAGTCACGACGTTGTAAAACGACGGCCAGTGCCAAGCTGATCTATACATTGAATCAAT
ATTGGCAATTAGCCATATTAGTCATTGGTTATATAGCATAAATCAATATTGGCTATTGGCCATTGCATAC
GTTGTATCTATATCATAATATGTACATTTATATTGGCTCATGTCCAATATGACCGCCATGTTGACATTGA
TTATTGACTAGTTATTAATAGTAATCAATTACGGGGTCATTAGTTCATAGCCCATATATGGAGTTCCGCG
TTACATAACTTACGGTAAATGGCCCGCCTGGCTGACCGCCCAACGACCCCCGCCCATTGACGTCAATAAT
GACGTATGTTCCCATAGTAACGCCAATAGGGACTTTCCATTGACGTCAATGGGTGGAGTATTTACGGTAA
ACTGCCCACTTGGCAGTACATCAAGTGTATCATATGCCAAGTCCGCCCCCTATTGACGTCAATGACGGTA
AATGGCCCGCCTGGCATTATGCCCAGTACATGACCTTACGGGACTTTCCTACTTGGCAGTACATCTACGT
ATTAGTCATCGCTATTACCATGGTGATGCGGTTTTGGCAGTACACCAATGGGCGTGGATAGCGGTTTGAC
TCACGGGGATTTCCAAGTCTCCACCCCATTGACGTCAATGGGAGTTTGTTTTGGCACCAAAATCAACGGG
ACTTTCCAAAATGTCGTAATAACCCCGCCCCGTTGACGCAAATGGGCGGTAGGCGTGTACGGTGGGAGGT
CTATATAAGCAGAGCTCGTTTAGTGAACCGTCAGAATTTTGTAATACGACTCACTATAGGGCGGCCGGGA
ATTCGTCGACTGGATCCGGTACCGAGGAGATCTGCCACCATGGATTACAAGGATGACGACGATAAGGCGA
TCGCCATGGAGCATATGCAGGTGACACTGAAGACACTGCAGCAGCAGACTTTTAAGATTGACATTGACCC
CGAGGAGACCGTGAAGGCACTGAAGGAGAAAATCGAGAGCGAAAAGGGCAAAGACGCATTCCCTGTGGCC
GGGCAGAAGCTGATCTACGCCGGAAAAATTCTGAACGACGATACCGCTCTGAAGGAATACAAGATCGATG
AGAAGAATTTCGTGGTCGTGATGGTCACTAAGCCTAAAGCCGTGTCCACCCCAGCTCCCGCAACCACACA
GCAGTCTGCCCCAGCTAGTACTACCGCCGTGACAAGCTCCACAACTACCACAGTCGCACAGGCACCTACT
CCAGTGCCAGCTCTGGCACCCACATCAACTCCTGCCAGCATCACACCAGCCAGCGCTACTGCATCTAGTG
AACCTGCCCCAGCTTCCGCCGCTAAGCAGGAGAAACCAGCTGAAAAACCCGCAGAGACTCCTGTGGCCAC
CTCACCCACCGCTACAGACAGCACCTCCGGCGATTCAAGCCGGTCCAACCTGTTCGAGGACGCTACCTCC
GCACTGGTCACAGGCCAGTCTTACGAAAATATGGTGACAGAGATCATGTCTATGGGGTATGAGCGGGAAC
AGGTCATTGCAGCCCTGAGAGCTAGTTTTAACAATCCCGATAGGGCAGTGGAATACCTGCTGATGGGCAT
CCCTGGGGACAGAGAGTCTCAGGCAGTCGTGGACCCCCCTCAGGCTGCAAGTACCGGAGTCCCACAGTCC
TCTGCAGTGGCAGCTGCAGCAGCTACTACCACAGCTACTACCACAACTACCAGTTCAGGCGGGCACCCTG
GAGGAGGAGGAGGCGGGAGTGGAGGCATCGCAGAGGCCGGGTCAGGACACATGAACTACATCCAGGTCAC
ACCACAGGAGAAGGAAGCAATTGAAAGGCTGAAAGCCCTGGGATTCCCCGAGGGCCTGGTCATCCAGGCC
TATTTTGCTTGCGAGAAGAACGAAAATCTGGCAGCCAACTTCCTGCTGCAGCAGAATTTTGACGAGGATT
AAGAATTCGGATCCACGCGTAAGCTTCTCGAGACGCGTTAAGCGGCCGCACTCGAGGTTTAAACGGCCGG
CCGCGGTCATAGCTGTTTCCTGAACAGATCCCGGGTGGCATCCCTGTGACCCCTCCCCAGTGCCTCTCCT
GGCCCTGGAAGTTGCCACTCCAGTGCCCACCAGCCTTGTCCTAATAAAATTAAGTTGCATCATTTTGTCT
GACTAGGTGTCCTTCTATAATATTATGGGGTGGAGGGGGGTGGTATGGAGCAAGGGGCAAGTTGGGAAGA
CAACCTGTAGGGCCTGCGGGGTCTATTGGGAACCAAGCTGGAGTGCAGTGGCACAATCTTGGCTCACTGC
AATCTCCGCCTCCTGGGTTCAAGCGATTCTCCTGCCTCAGCCTCCCGAGTTGTTGGGATTCCAGGCATGC
ATGACCAGGCTCAGCTAATTTTTGTTTTTTTGGTAGAGACGGGGTTTCACCATATTGGCCAGGCTGGTCT
CCAACTCCTAATCTCAGGTGATCTACCCACCTTGGCCTCCCAAATTGCTGGGATTACAGGCGTGAACCAC
TGCTCCCTTCCCTGTCCTTCTGATTTTAAAATAACTATACCAGCAGGAGGACGTCCAGACACAGCATAGG
CTACCTGGCCATGCCCAACCGGTGGGACATTTGAGTTGCTTGCTTGGCACTGTCCTCTCATGCGTTGGGT
CCACTCAGTAGATGCCTGTTGAATTGGGTACGCGGCCAGCTTGGCTGTGGAATGTGTGTCAGTTAGGGTG
TGGAAAGTCCCCAGGCTCCCCAGCAGGCAGAAGTATGCAAAGCATGCATCTCAATTAGTCAGCAACCAGG
TGTGGAAAGTCCCCAGGCTCCCCAGCAGGCAGAAGTATGCAAAGCATGCATCTCAATTAGTCAGCAACCA
TAGTCCCGCCCCTAACTCCGCCCATCCCGCCCCTAACTCCGCCCAGTTCCGCCCATTCTCCGCCCCATGG
CTGACTAATTTTTTTTATTTATGCAGAGGCCGAGGCCGCCTCGGCCTCTGAGCTATTCCAGAAGTAGTGA
GGAGGCTTTTTTGGAGGCCTAGGCTTTTGCAAAAAGCTCCCGGGAGCTTGTATATCCATTTTCGGATCTG
ATCAAGAGACAGGATGAGGATCGTTTCGCATGATTGAACAAGATGGATTGCACGCAGGTTCTCCGGCCGC
TTGGGTGGAGAGGCTATTCGGCTATGACTGGGCACAACAGACAATCGGCTGCTCTGATGCCGCCGTGTTC
CGGCTGTCAGCGCAGGGGCGCCCGGTTCTTTTTGTCAAGACCGACCTGTCCGGTGCCCTGAATGAACTGC
AGGACGAGGCAGCGCGGCTATCGTGGCTGGCCACGACGGGCGTTCCTTGCGCAGCTGTGCTCGACGTTGT
CACTGAAGCGGGAAGGGACTGGCTGCTATTGGGCGAAGTGCCGGGGCAGGATCTCCTGTCATCTCACCTT
GCTCCTGCCGAGAAAGTATCCATCATGGCTGATGCAATGCGGCGGCTGCATACGCTTGATCCGGCTACCT
GCCCATTCGACCACCAAGCGAAACATCGCATCGAGCGAGCACGTACTCGGATGGAAGCCGGTCTTGTCGA
TCAGGATGATCTGGACGAAGAGCATCAGGGGCTCGCGCCAGCCGAACTGTTCGCCAGGCTCAAGGCGCGC
ATGCCCGACGGCGAGGATCTCGTCGTGACCCATGGCGATGCCTGCTTGCCGAATATCATGGTGGAAAATG
GCCGCTTTTCTGGATTCATCGACTGTGGCCGGCTGGGTGTGGCCGACCGCTATCAGGACATAGCGTTGGC
TACCCGTGATATTGCTGAAGAGCTTGGCGGCGAATGGGCTGACCGCTTCCTCGTGCTTTACGGTATCGCC
GCTCCCGATTCGCAGCGCATCGCCTTCTATCGCCTTCTTGACGAGTTCTTCTGAGCGGGACTCTGGGGTT
CGAAATGACCGACCAAGCGACGCCCAACCTGCCATCACGAGATTTCGATTCCACCGCCGCCTTCTATGAA
AGGTTGGGCTTCGGAATCGTTTTCCGGGACGCCGGCTGGATGATCCTCCAGCGCGGGGATCTCATGCTGG
AGTTCTTCGCCCACCCCAACTTGTTTATTGCAGCTTATAATGGTTACAAATAAAGCAATAGCATCACAAA
TTTCACAAATAAAGCATTTTTTTCACTGCATTCTAGTTGTGGTTTGTCCAAACTCATCAATGTATCTTAT
CATGTCTGTATACCGTCGACCTCTAGCTAGAGCTTGGCGTAATCATGGTCATAGCTGTTTCCTGTGTGAA
ATTGTTATCCGCTCACAATTCCACACAACATACGAGCCGGAAGCATAAAGTGTAAAGCCTGGGGTGCCTA
ATGAGTGAGCTAACTCACATTAATTGCGTTGCGCTCACTGCCCGCTTTCCAGTCGGGAAACCTGTCGTGC
CAGCTGCATTAATGAATCGGCCAACGCGCGGGGAGAGGCGGTTTGCGTATTGGGCGCTCTTCCGCTTCCT
CGCTCACTGACTCGCTGCGCTCGGTCGTTCGGCTGCGGCGAGCGGTATCAGCTCACTCAAAGGCGGTAAT
ACGGTTATCCACAGAATCAGGGGATAACGCAGGAAAGAACATGTGAGCAAAAGGCCAGCAAAAGGCCAGG
AACCGTAAAAAGGCCGCGTTGCTGGCGTTTTTCCATAGGCTCCGCCCCCCTGACGAGCATCACAAAAATC
GACGCTCAAGTCAGAGGTGGCGAAACCCGACAGGACTATAAAGATACCAGGCGTTTCCCCCTGGAAGCTC
CCTCGTGCGCTCTCCTGTTCCGACCCTGCCGCTTACCGGATACCTGTCCGCCTTTCTCCCTTCGGGAAGC
GTGGCGCTTTCTCATAGCTCACGCTGTAGGTATCTCAGTTCGGTGTAGGTCGTTCGCTCCAAGCTGGGCT
GTGTGCACGAACCCCCCGTTCAGCCCGACCGCTGCGCCTTATCCGGTAACTATCGTCTTGAGTCCAACCC
GGTAAGACACGACTTATCGCCACTGGCAGCAGCCACTGGTAACAGGATTAGCAGAGCGAGGTATGTAGGC
GGTGCTACAGAGTTCTTGAAGTGGTGGCCTAACTACGGCTACACTAGAAGAACAGTATTTGGTATCTGCG
CTCTGCTGAAGCCAGTTACCTTCGGAAAAAGAGTTGGTAGCTCTTGATCCGGCAAACAAACCACCGCTGG
TAGCGGTGGTTTTTTTGTTTGCAAGCAGCAGATTACGCGCAGAAAAAAAGGATCTCAAGAAGATCCTTTG
ATCTTTTCTACGGGGTCTGACGCTCAGTGGAACGAAAACTCACGTTAAGGGATTTTGGTCATGAGATTAT
CAAAAAGGATCTTCACCTAGATCCTTTTAAATTAAAAATGAAGTTTTAAATCAATCTAAAGTATATATGA
GTAAACTTGGTCTGACAGTTACCAATGCTTAATCAGTGAGGCACCTATCTCAGCGATCTGTCTATTTCGT
TCATCCATAGTTGCCTGACTCCCCGTCGTGTAGATAACTACGATACGGGAGGGCTTACCATCTGGCCCCA
GTGCTGCAATGATACCGCGAGACCCACGCTCACCGGCTCCAGATTTATCAGCAATAAACCAGCCAGCCGG
AAGGGCCGAGCGCAGAAGTGGTCCTGCAACTTTATCCGCCTCCATCCAGTCTATTAATTGTTGCCGGGAA
GCTAGAGTAAGTAGTTCGCCAGTTAATAGTTTGCGCAACGTTGTTGCCATTGCTACAGGCATCGTGGTGT
CACGCTCGTCGTTTGGTATGGCTTCATTCAGCTCCGGTTCCCAACGATCAAGGCGAGTTACATGATCCCC
CATGTTGTGCAAAAAAGCGGTTAGCTCCTTCGGTCCTCCGATCGTTGTCAGAAGTAAGTTGGCCGCAGTG
TTATCACTCATGGTTATGGCAGCACTGCATAATTCTCTTACTGTCATGCCATCCGTAAGATGCTTTTCTG
TGACTGGTGAGTACTCAACCAAGTCATTCTGAGAATAGTGTATGCGGCGACCGAGTTGCTCTTGCCCGGC
GTCAATACGGGATAATACCGCGCCACATAGCAGAACTTTAAAAGTGCTCATCATTGGAAAACGTTCTTCG
GGGCGAAAACTCTCAAGGATCTTACCGCTGTTGAGATCCAGTTCGATGTAACCCACTCGTGCACCCAACT
GATCTTCAGCATCTTTTACTTTCACCAGCGTTTCTGGGTGAGCAAAAACAGGAAGGCAAAATGCCGCAAA
AAAGGGAATAAGGGCGACACGGAAATGTTGAATACTCATACTCTTCCTTTTTCAATATTATTGAAGCATT
TATCAGGGTTATTGTCTCATGAGCGGATACATATTTGAATGTATTTAGAAAAATAAACAAATAGGGGTTC
CGCGCACATTTCCCCGAAAAGTGCCACCTG
[124 nt withheld, positions 6541-6664]
C
[91 nt withheld, positions 6666-6756]
A
[49 nt withheld, positions 6758-6806]
CCTTTGACGTTGGAGTCCACGTTCTTT
[37 nt withheld, positions 6834-6870]
ACCCTATCTCGGTCTATTCTTTTGATTTATAAGGGATTTTGCCGATTTCGGCCTATTGGTTAAAAAATGA
GCTGATTTAACAAAAATTTAACGCGAATTTT
